>Addgene plasmid #31290 | pQTEV-AK1 | depositor full sequence | sequence record 14338 | Author sequence
CTCGAGAAATCATAAAAAATTTATTTGCTTTGTGAGCGGATAACAATTATAATAGATTCAATTGTGAGCG
GATAACAATTTCACACAGAATTCATTAAAGAGGAGAAATTAACTATGAAACATCACCATCACCATCACCA
TAGCGATTACGACATCCCCACTACTGAGAATCTTTATTTTCAGGGATCCGAAGAGAAGCTGAAGAAAACC
AAGATCATCTTTGTGGTGGGTGGGCCTGGCTCAGGGAAGGGCACCCAGTGTGAGAAGATCGTGCAGAAGT
ATGGCTACACCCACCTCTCCACCGGGGACCTCCTGCGGTCCGAGGTCAGCTCAGGCTCGGCCAGGGGCAA
GAAGCTGTCGGAAATCATGGAGAAGGGGCAGCTGGTTCCACTGGAGACAGTGTTGGACATGCTCCGGGAT
GCCATGGTGGCCAAAGTCAATACTTCCAAAGGCTTCCTGATTGATGGCTACCCGCGGGAGGTGCAGCAAG
GAGAAGAGTTTGAGCGACGGATTGGACAGCCCACACTGCTGCTGTATGTGGACGCAGGCCCTGAGACCAT
GACCCAGCGGCTCTTGAAACGTGGAGAGACCAGCGGGCGTGTGGACGACAATGAGGAGACCATCAAAAAG
CGGCTGGAGACCTATTACAAGGCCACAGAACCCGTCATCGCCTTCTATGAGAAACGTGGCATTGTGCGCA
AGGTCAACGCTGAGGGCTCCGTGGACAGTGTCTTCTCCCAGGTCTGCACCCACCTGGACGCCCTAAAGTA
GGCGGCCGCTCGACCTGCAGCCAAGCTTAATTAGCTGAGCTTGGACTCCTGTTGATAGATCCAGTAATGA
CCTCAGAACTCCATCTGGATTTGTTCAGAACGCTCGGTTGCCGCCGGGCGTTTTTTATTGGTGAGAATCC
AAGCTAGCTTGGCGAGATTTTCAGGAGCTAAGGAAGCTAAAATGGAGAAAAAAATCACTGGATATACCAC
CGTTGATATATCCCAATGGCATCGTAAAGAACATTTTGAGGCATTTCAGTCAGTTGCTCAATGTACCTAT
AACCAGACCGTTCAGCTGGATATTACGGCCTTTTTAAAGACCGTAAAGAAAAATAAGCACAAGTTTTATC
CGGCCTTTATTCACATTCTTGCCCGCCTGATGAATGCTCATCCGGAATTTCGTATGGCAATGAAAGACGG
TGAGCTGGTGATATGGGATAGTGTTCACCCTTGTTACACCGTTTTCCATGAGCAAACTGAAACGTTTTCA
TCGCTCTGGAGTGAATACCACGACGATTTCCGGCAGTTTCTACACATATATTCGCAAGATGTGGCGTGTT
ACGGTGAAAACCTGGCCTATTTCCCTAAAGGGTTTATTGAGAATATGTTTTTCGTCTCAGCCAATCCCTG
GGTGAGTTTCACCAGTTTTGATTTAAACGTGGCCAATATGGACAACTTCTTCGCCCCCGTTTTCACCATG
GGCAAATATTATACGCAAGGCGACAAGGTGCTGATGCCGCTGGCGATTCAGGTTCATCATGCCGTTTGTG
ATGGCTTCCATGTCGGCAGAATGCTTAATGAATTACAACAGTACTGCGATGAGTGGCAGGGCGGGGCGTA
ATTTTTTTAAGGCAGTTATTGGTGCCCTTAAACGCCTGGGGTAATGACTCTCTAGCTTGAGGCATCAAAT
AAAACGAAAGGCTCAGTCGAAAGACTGGGCCTTTCGTTTTATCTGTTGTTTGTCGGTGAACGCTCTCCTG
AGTAGGACAAATCCGCCCTCTAGATTACGTGCAGTCGATGATAAGCTGTCAAACATGAGAATTGTGCCTA
ATGAGTGAGCTAACTTACATTAATTGCGTTGCGCTCACTGCCCGCTTTCCAGTCGGGAAACCTGTCGTGC
CAGCTGCATTAATGAATCGGCCAACGCGCGGGGAGAGGCGGTTTGCGTATTGGGCGCCAGGGTGGTTTTT
CTTTTCACCAGTGAGACGGGCAACAGCTGATTGCCCTTCACCGCCTGGCCCTGAGAGAGTTGCAGCAAGC
GGTCCACGCTGGTTTGCCCCAGCAGGCGAAAATCCTGTTTGATGGTGGTTAACGGCGGGATATAACATGA
GCTGTCTTCGGTATCGTCGTATCCCACTACCGAGATATCCGCACCAACGCGCAGCCCGGACTCGGTAATG
GCGCGCATTGCGCCCAGCGCCATCTGATCGTTGGCAACCAGCATCGCAGTGGGAACGATGCCCTCATTCA
GCATTTGCATGGTTTGTTGAAAACCGGACATGGCACTCCAGTCGCCTTCCCGTTCCGCTATCGGCTGAAT
TTGATTGCGAGTGAGATATTTATGCCAGCCAGCCAGACGCAGACGCGCCGAGACAGAACTTAATGGGCCC
GCTAACAGCGCGATTTGCTGGTGACCCAATGCGACCAGATGCTCCACGCCCAGTCGCGTACCGTCTTCAT
GGGAGAAAATAATACTGTTGATGGGTGTCTGGTCAGAGACATCAAGAAATAACGCCGGAACATTAGTGCA
GGCAGCTTCCACAGCAATGGCATCCTGGTCATCCAGCGGATAGTTAATGATCAGCCCACTGACGCGTTGC
GCGAGAAGATTGTGCACCGCCGCTTTACAGGCTTCGACGCCGCTTCGTTCTACCATCGACACCACCACGC
TGGCACCCAGTTGATCGGCGCGAGATTTAATCGCCGCGACAATTTGCGACGGCGCGTGCAGGGCCAGACT
GGAGGTGGCAACGCCAATCAGCAACGACTGTTTGCCCGCCAGTTGTTGTGCCACGCGGTTGGGAATGTAA
TTCAGCTCCGCCATCGCCGCTTCCACTTTTTCCCGCGTTTTCGCAGAAACGTGGCTGGCCTGGTTCACCA
CGCGGGAAACGGTCTGATAAGAGACACCGGCATACTCTGCGACATCGTATAACGTTACTGGTTTCACATT
CACCACCCTGAATTGACTCTCTTCCGGGCGCTATCATGCCATACCGCGAAAGGTTTTGCACCATTCGATG
GTGTCGGAATTTCGGGCAGCGTTGGGTCCTGGCCACGGGTGCGCATGATCTAGAGCTGCCTCGCGCGTTT
CGGTGATGACGGTGAAAACCTCTGACACATGCAGCTCCCGGAGACGGTCACAGCTTGTCTGTAAGCGGAT
GCCGGGAGCAGACAAGCCCGTCAGGGCGCGTCAGCGGGTGTTGGCGGGTGTCGGGGCGCAGCCATGACCC
AGTCACGTAGCGATAGCGGAGTGTATACTGGCTTAACTATGCGGCATCAGAGCAGATTGTACTGAGAGTG
CACCACATGCGGTGTGAAATACCGCACAGATGCGTAAGGAGAAAATACCGCATCAGGCGCTCTTCCGCTT
CCTCGCTCACTGACTCGCTGCGCTCGGTCGTTCGGCTGCGGCGAGCGGTATCAGCTCACTCAAAGGCGGT
AATACGGTTATCCACAGAATCAGGGGATAACGCAGGAAAGAACATGTGAGCAAAAGGCCAGCAAAAGGCC
AGGAACCGTAAAAAGGCCGCGTTGCTGGCGTTTTTCCATAGGCTCCGCCCCCCTGACGAGCATCACAAAA
ATCGACGCTCAAGTCAGAGGTGGCGAAACCCGACAGGACTATAAAGATACCAGGCGTTTCCCCCTGGAAG
CTCCCTCGTGCGCTCTCCTGTTCCGACCCTGCCGCTTACCGGATACCTGTCCGCCTTTCTCCCTTCGGGA
AGCGTGGCGCTTTCTCATAGCTCACGCTGTAGGTATCTCAGTTCGGTGTAGGTCGTTCGCTCCAAGCTGG
GCTGTGTGCACGAACCCCCCGTTCAGCCCGACCGCTGCGCCTTATCCGGTAACTATCGTCTTGAGTCCAA
CCCGGTAAGACACGACTTATCGCCACTGGCAGCAGCCACTGGTAACAGGATTAGCAGAGCGAGGTATGTA
GGCGGTGCTACAGAGTTCTTGAAGTGGTGGCCTAACTACGGCTACACTAGAAGGACAGTATTTGGTATCT
GCGCTCTGCTGAAGCCAGTTACCTTCGGAAAAAGAGTTGGTAGCTCTTGATCCGGCAAACAAACCACCGC
TGGTAGCGGTGGTTTTTTTGTTTGCAAGCAGCAGATTACGCGCAGAAAAAAAGGATCTCAAGAAGATCCT
TTGATCTTTTCTACGGGGTCTGACGCTCAGTGGAACGAAAACTCACGTTAAGGGATTTTGGTCATGAGAT
TATCAAAAAGGATCTTCACCTAGATCCTTTTAAATTAAAAATGAAGTTTTAAATCAATCTAAAGTATATA
TGAGTAAACTTGGTCTGACAGTTACCAATGCTTAATCAGTGAGGCACCTATCTCAGCGATCTGTCTATTT
CGTTCATCCATAGTTGCCTGACTCCCCGTCGTGTAGATAACTACGATACGGGAGGGCTTACCATCTGGCC
CCAGTGCTGCAATGATACCGCGAGACCCACGCTCACCGGCTCCAGATTTATCAGCAATAAACCAGCCAGC
CGGAAGGGCCGAGCGCAGAAGTGGTCCTGCAACTTTATCCGCCTCCATCCAGTCTATTAATTGTTGCCGG
GAAGCTAGAGTAAGTAGTTCGCCAGTTAATAGTTTGCGCAACGTTGTTGCCATTGCTACAGGCATCGTGG
TGTCACGCTCGTCGTTTGGTATGGCTTCATTCAGCTCCGGTTCCCAACGATCAAGGCGAGTTACATGATC
CCCCATGTTGTGCAAAAAAGCGGTTAGCTCCTTCGGTCCTCCGATCGTTGTCAGAAGTAAGTTGGCCGCA
GTGTTATCACTCATGGTTATGGCAGCACTGCATAATTCTCTTACTGTCATGCCATCCGTAAGATGCTTTT
CTGTGACTGGTGAGTACTCAACCAAGTCATTCTGAGAATAGTGTATGCGGCGACCGAGTTGCTCTTGCCC
GGCGTCAATACGGGATAATACCGCGCCACATAGCAGAACTTTAAAAGTGCTCATCATTGGAAAACGTTCT
TCGGGGCGAAAACTCTCAAGGATCTTACCGCTGTTGAGATCCAGTTCGATGTAACCCACTCGTGCACCCA
ACTGATCTTCAGCATCTTTTACTTTCACCAGCGTTTCTGGGTGAGCAAAAACAGGAAGGCAAAATGCCGC
AAAAAAGGGAATAAGGGCGACACGGAAATGTTGAATACTCATACTCTTCCTTTTTCAATATTATTGAAGC
ATTTATCAGGGTTATTGTCTCATGAGCGGATACATATTTGAATGTATTTAGAAAAATAAACAAATAGGGG
TTCCGCGCACATTTCCCCGAAAAGTGCCACCTGACGTCTAAGAAACCATTATTATCATGACATTAACCTA
TAAAAATAGGCGTATCACGAGGCCCTTTCGTCTTCAC
Features (pLannotate 1.2.2; 18 found; start..end, strand, type, name):
     10..54      +  promoter       T5 promoter: bacteriophage T5 promoter for E. coli RNA polymerase, with embedded lac operator
     62..78      +  protein_bind   lac operator: The lac repressor binds to the lac operator to inhibit transcription in E. coli. This inhibition can be relieved by adding lactose or isopropyl-β-D-thiogalactopyranoside (IPTG). lac repressor encoded by lacI
    121..141     +  CDS            7xHis: 6xHis affinity tag
    165..185     +  CDS            capTEV™ (fragment): composite tag for in vivo biotinylation, TEV protease cleavage, and 6xHis tagging
    190..768     +  CDS            AK1: KAD1_HUMAN - Experimental evidence at protein level: Swiss-Prot protein existence level 1. Catalyzes the reversible transfer of the terminal phosphate group between ATP and AMP. Also displays broad nucleoside diphosphate kinase activity. Plays an important role in cellular energy homeostasis and in adenine nucleotide metabolism. From Homo sapiens (Human).
    814..908     +  terminator     lambda t0 terminator: transcription terminator from phage lambda
    923..951     +  promoter       cat promoter (fragment): promoter of the E. coli cat gene encoding chloramphenicol acetyltransferase
    952..1608    +  CDS            cat: CAT_ECOLX - Experimental evidence at protein level: Swiss-Prot protein existence level 1. This enzyme is an effector of chloramphenicol resistance in bacteria. From Escherichia coli. This protein is used as a marker in many commonly used cloning vectors, such as pACYC184.
   1676..1762    +  terminator     rrnB T1 terminator: Escherichia coli rrnB; transcription terminator T1 from the E. coli rrnB gene
   1785..1802    -  promoter       tet promoter (fragment): E. coli promoter for tetracycline efflux protein gene
   1821..1842    -  protein_bind   CAP binding site: CAP binding activates transcription in the presence of cAMP. E. coli catabolite activator protein
   1855..2937    -  CDS            lacI: lac repressor; lacI; The lac repressor binds to the lac operator to inhibit transcription in E. coli. This inhibition can be relieved by adding lactose or isopropyl-β-D-thiogalactopyranoside (IPTG).
   2938..3015    -  promoter       lacIq promoter: lacI (mutant); In the lacIq allele, a single base change in the promoter boosts expression of the lacI gene about 10-fold.
   3064..3105    +  CDS            rop (fragment): Rop protein, which maintains plasmids at low copy number; rop
   3207..3347    +  misc_feature   bom: basis of mobility region from pBR322
   3533..4121    -  rep_origin     ori: high-copy-number ColE1/pMB1/pBR322/pUC origin of replication
   4292..5152    -  CDS            AmpR: β-lactamase; bla; confers resistance to ampicillin, carbenicillin, and related antibiotics
   5153..5257    -  promoter       AmpR promoter: bla
