[The description below was written by a language model from this plasmid's Addgene catalogue record and pLannotate feature annotations shown in this document.]
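Description:
pQTEV-AK1 is a bacterial expression plasmid for producing human adenylate kinase 1 (AK1) as a cleavable, histidine-tagged recombinant protein in E. coli. The backbone, pQTEV, is described by the depositor as a derivative of Qiagen's pQE-2. It replicates from a ColE1/pMB1-type origin, with a pBR322 bom region and only a fragment of rop annotated, and it is selected with ampicillin through the β-lactamase gene and its own promoter. The full depositor sequence is 5,357 nt, consistent with a roughly 4.7 kb vector carrying a 657 bp insert cloned between BamHI and NotI sites that remain intact.

Expression is driven by the phage T5 promoter, which is recognised by E. coli RNA polymerase and is controlled by lac operator sequences. The plasmid carries its own lacI gene under the stronger lacIq promoter, so transcription is repressed until induced with IPTG. The reading frame begins with an N-terminal His tag (annotated as 7xHis) for metal-affinity purification. A TEV protease recognition site follows, allowing the tag to be removed, and then comes the AK1 coding sequence. AK1 catalyses reversible phosphate transfer between ATP and AMP. The lambda t0 terminator follows the insert. Downstream lie a cat promoter fragment, a chloramphenicol acetyltransferase sequence and the rrnB T1 terminator. The depositor notes that this chloramphenicol resistance sequence is inactive, so it should not be treated as a marker.

The clone is supplied in the Rosetta strain, which also harbours the separate chloramphenicol-resistant pRARE plasmid supplying rare tRNAs to aid overexpression of human proteins. The construct belongs to a structural genomics catalogue of human protein expression clones.
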