Addgene plasmid #31290: pQTEV-AK1
Depositing lab: Konrad Buessow. Depositing organization: Max Planck Institute for Molecular Genetics. Publication: Structural genomics of human proteins--target selection and generation of a public catalogue of expression clones. Bussow K, Scheich C, Sievert V, Harttig U, Schultz J, Simon B, Bork P, Lehrach H, Heinemann U. Microb Cell Fact. 2005 Jul 5;4:21. doi: 10.1186/1475-2859-4-21. PubMed 15998469.
Backbone
  Vector backbone: pQTEV
  Backbone size w/o insert (bp): 4700
  Vector type: Bacterial Expression
Growth in bacteria
  Bacterial resistance: Ampicillin, 100 μg/mL
  Growth temperature: 37°C
  Growth strain: Rosetta
  Copy number: Unknown
Gene/Insert
  Gene/Insert name: adenylate kinase 1 (alt names: AK1; PSFEp250B112)
  Species: H. sapiens (human)
  Insert size (bp): 657
  GenBank ID: AB021871
  Entrez Gene: AK1 (a.k.a. HTL-S-58j)
  Tag / fusion protein: His (N terminal on backbone); TEV (N terminal on backbone)
  Cloning method: Restriction Enzyme; 5′ cloning site BamHI (not destroyed); 3′ cloning site NotI (not destroyed)
  Sequencing primers: 5′ TGAGCGGATAACAATTTCACACAG; 3′ GGCAACCGAGCGTTCTGAAC
Terms and licenses: Academic/Nonprofit Terms; Industry Terms: Not Available to Industry
Depositor comments: The vector pQTEV is derived from Qiagen pQE-2 and contains an inactive chloramphenicol resistance gene sequence. The Rosetta bacterial strain contains an additional plasmid. The second plasmid, pRARE, provides rare tRNAs for overexpression of recombinant proteins. It has 4694 bp and is chloramphenicol resistence.
How to cite: pQTEV-AK1 was a gift from Konrad Buessow (Addgene plasmid # 31290 ; http://n2t.net/addgene:31290 ; RRID:Addgene_31290)
