>Addgene plasmid #31290 | pQTEV-AK1 | addgene partial sequence | sequence record 60984 | pQE-Fwd 5'-CCCGAAAAGTGCCACCTG-3'
AAATAGGCGTATCACGAGGCCCTTTCGTCTTCACCTCGAGAAATCATAAAAAATTTATTTGCTTTGTGAG
CGGATAACAATTATAATAGATTCAATTGTGAGCGGATAACAATTTCACACAGAATTCATTAAAGAGGAGA
AATTAACTATGAAACATCACCATCACCATCACCATAGCGATTACGACATCCCCACTACTGAGAATCTTTA
TTTTCAGGGATCCGAAGAGAAGCTGAAGAAAACCAAGATCATCTTTGTGGTGGGTGGGCCTGGCTCAGGG
AAGGGCACCCAGTGTGAGAAGATCGTGCAGAAGTATGGCTACACCCACCTCTCCACCGGGGACCTCCTGC
GGTCCGAGGTCAGCTCAGGCTCGGCCAGGGGCAAGAAGCTGTCGGAAATCATGGAGAAGGGGCAGCTGGT
TCCACTGGAGACAGTGTTGGACATGCTCCGGGATGCCATGGTGGCCAAAGTCAATACTTCCAAAGGCTTC
CTGATTGATGGCTACCCGCGGGAGGTGCAGCAAGGAGAAGAGTTTGAGCGACGGATTGGACAGCCCACAC
TGCTGCTGTATGTGGACGCAGGCCCTGAGACCATGACCCAGCGGCTCTTGAAACGTGGAGAGACCAGCGG
GCGTGTGGACGACAATGAGGAGACCATCAAAAAGCGGCTGGAGACCTATTACAAGGCCACAGAACCCGTC
ATCGCCTTCTATGAGAAACGTGGCATTGTGCGCAAGGTCAACGCTGAGGGCTCCGTGGACAGTGTCTTCT
CCCAGGTCTGCACCCACCTGGACGCCCTAA
